>Addgene plasmid #203028 | Salsa-BC187-P2H7 | addgene full sequence | sequence record 421379 | Addgene NGS Result
AGCGCCCAATACGCAAACCGCCTCTCCCCGCGCGTTGGCCGATTCATTAATGCAGTCGAGGGATCTCCAT
AAGAGAAGAGGGACAGCTATGACTGGGAGTAGTCAGGAGAGGAGGAAAAATCTGGCTAGTAAAACATGTA
AGGAAAATTTTAGGGATGTTAAAGAAAAAAATAACACAAAACAAAATATAAAAAAAATCTAACCTCAAGT
CAAGGCTTTTCTATGGAATAAGGAATGGACAGCAGGGGGCTGTTTCATATACTGATGACCTCTTTATAGC
CAACCTTTGTTCATGGCAGCCAGCATATGGGCATATGTTGCCAAACTCTAAACCAAATACTCATTCTGAT
GTTTTAAATGATTTGCCCTCCCATATGTCCTTCCGAGTGAGAGACACAAAAAATTCCAACACACTATTGC
AATGAAAATAAATTTCCTTTATTAGCCAGAAGTCAGATGCTCAAGGGGCTTCATGATGTCCCCATAATTT
TTGGCAGAGGGAAAAAGATCGATCTCAGTGGTATTTGTGAGCCAGGGCATTGGCCACACCAGCCACCACC
TTCTGATAGGCAGCCTGCACCTGAGGAGTGAATTCTTTGCCAAAATGATGAGACAGCACAACAACCAGCA
CGTTGCCCAGGAGCTGTAGGAAAGAGAAGAAGGCATGAACATGGTTAGCAGAGGGGCCCGGTTTGGACTC
AGAGTATTTTATCCTCATCTCAAACAGTGTATATCATTGTAACCATAAAGAGAAAGGCAGGATGATGACC
AGGGTGTAGTTGTTTCTACCAATAAGAATATTTCCACGCCAGCCAGAATTTATATGCAGAAATATTCTAC
CTTATCATTTAATTATAACAATTGTTCTCTAAAACTGTGCTGAAGTACAATATAATATACCCTGATTGCC
TTGAAAAAAAAGTGATTAGAGAAAGTACTTACAATCTGACAAATAAACAAAAGTGAATTTAAAAATTCGT
TACAAATGCAAGCTAAAGTTTAACGAAAAAGTTACAGAAAATGAAAAGAAAATAAGAGGAGACAATGGTT
GTCAACAGAGTAGAAAGTGAAAGAAACAAAATTATCATGAGGGTCCATGGTGATACAAGGGACATCTTCC
CATTCTAAACAACACCCTGAAAACTTTGCCCCCTCCATATAACATGAATTTTACAATAGCGAAAAAGAAA
GAACAATCAAGGGTCCCCAAACTCACCCTGAAGTTCTCAGCTCTAGAGATATCGTCGAGGCCGCGCTAGC
GTTTAAACTGTCGACCTTAATTAAGAGATCTGCTCGAGGCGCGTCAGCTGACTAGAGGATCCCCGGGTAC
CGAGCTCGAATTCGGGGCCGCGGAGGCTGGATCGGTCCCGGTGTCTTCTATGGAGGTCAAAACAGCGTGG
ATGGCGTCTCCAGGCGATCTGACGGTTCACTAAACGAGCTCTGCTTATATAGGCCTCCCACCGTACACGC
CTACCTCGACCCGGGTACCGAGCTCGACTTTCACTTTTCTCTATCACTGATAGGGAGTGGTAAACTCGAC
TTTCACTTTTCTCTATCACTGATAGGGAGTGGTAAACTCGACTTTCACTTTTCTCTATCACTGATAGGGA
GTGGTAAACTCGACTTTCACTTTTCTCTATCACTGATAGGGAGTGGTAAACTCGACTTTCACTTTTCTCT
ATCACTGATAGGGAGTGGTAAACTCGACCTATATAAGCAGAGCTCGTTTAGTGAACCGTCAGATCGCCTG
GAGACGCCATCCACGCTGTTTTGACCTCCATAGAAGACACCGGGACCGATCCAGCCTCCGCGGCCCCGAA
TTCCTGCAGCGGCCGCTCTAGAACTAGTGGATCCCCGCGGATGGTGAGCAAGGGCGAGGAGCTGTTCACC
GGGGTGGTGCCCATCCTGGTCGAGCTGGACGGCGACGTAAACGGCCACAAGTTCAGCGTGTCCGGCGAGG
GCGAGGGCGATGCCACCTACGGCAAGCTGACCCTGAAGTTCATCTGCACCACCGGCAAGCTGCCCGTGCC
CTGGCCCACCCTCGTGACCACCCTGACCTACGGCGTGCAGTGCTTCAGCCGCTACCCCGACCACATGAAG
CAGCACGACTTCTTCAAGTCCGCCATGCCCGAAGGCTACGTCCAGGAGCGCACCATCTTCTTCAAGGACG
ACGGCAACTACAAGACCCGCGCCGAGGTGAAGTTCGAGGGCGACACCCTGGTGAACCGCATCGAGCTGAA
GGGCATCGACTTCAAGGAGGACGGCAACATCCTGGGGCACAAGCTGGAGTACAACTACAACAGCCACAAC
GTCTATATCATGGCCGACAAGCAGAAGAACGGCATCAAGGTGAACTTCAAGATCCGCCACAACATCGAGG
ACGGCAGCGTGCAGCTCGCCGACCACTACCAGCAGAACACCCCCATCGGCGACGGCCCCGTGCTGCTGCC
CGACAACCACTACCTGAGCACCCAGTCCGCCCTGAGCAAAGACCCCAACGAGAAGCGCGATCACATGGTC
CTGCTGGAGTTCGTGACCGCCGCCGGGATCACTCTCGGCATGGACGAGCTGTACAAGTAAATGCGGCGCC
GAATTCGATATCAAGCTTGTCGACCTAGTTCTAGAGGATCCAGACATGATAAGATACATTGATGAGTTTG
GACAAACCACAACTAGAATGCAGTGAAAAAAATGCTTTATTTGTGAAATTTGTGATGCTATTGCTTTATT
TGTAACCATTATAAGCTGCAATAAACAAGTTAACAACAACAATTGCATTCATTTTATGTTTCAGGTTCAG
GGGGAGGTGTGGGAGGTTTTTTAAAGCAAGTAAAACCTCTACAAATGTGGTATGGCTGATTATGATCCTG
CAAGCCTCGTCGTCCTGGCCGGACCACGCTATCTGTGCAAGGTCCCCGGCCCCGGACGCGCGCTCCATGA
GCAGAGCGCCCGCCGCCGAGGCGAAGACTCGGGCGGCGCCCTGCCCGTCCCACCAGGTCAACAGGCGGTA
ACCGGCCTCTTCATCGGGAATGCGCGCGACCTTCAGCATCGCCGGCATGTCCCCCTGGCGGACGGGAAGT
ATCCAGCTCGACCAAGCTGGCCGCGTCGAGTGAAGACGAAAGGGCCTCGTGATACGCCTATTTTTATAGG
TTAATGTCATGATAATAATGGTTTCTTAGACGTCAGGTGGCACTTTTCGGGGAAATGTGCGCGGAACCCC
TATTTGTTTATTTTTCTAAATACATTCAAATATGTATCCGCTCATGAGACAATAACCCTGATAAATGCTT
CAATAATATTGAAAAAGGAAGAGTATGAGTATTCAACATTTCCGTGTCGCCCTTATTCCCTTTTTTGCGG
CATTTTGCCTTCCTGTTTTTGCTCACCCAGAAACGCTGGTGAAAGTAAAAGATGCTGAAGATCAGTTGGG
TGCACGAGTGGGTTACATCGAACTGGATCTCAACAGCGGTAAGATCCTTGAGAGTTTTCGCCCCGAAGAA
CGTTTTCCAATGATGAGCACTTTTAAAGTTCTGCTATGTGGCGCGGTATTATCCCGTGTTGACGCCGGGC
AAGAGCAACTCGGTCGCCGCATACACTATTCTCAGAATGACTTGGTTGAGTACTCACCAGTCACAGAAAA
GCATCTTACGGATGGCATGACAGTAAGAGAATTATGCAGTGCTGCCATAACCATGAGTGATAACACTGCG
GCCAACTTACTTCTGACAACGATCGGAGGACCGAAGGAGCTAACCGCTTTTTTGCACAACATGGGGGATC
ATGTAACTCGCCTTGATCGTTGGGAACCGGAGCTGAATGAAGCCATACCAAACGACGAGCGTGACACCAC
GATGCCTGTAGCAATGGCAACAACGTTGCGCAAACTATTAACTGGCGAACTACTTACTCTAGCTTCCCGG
CAACAATTAATAGACTGGATGGAGGCGGATAAAGTTGCAGGACCACTTCTGCGCTCGGCCCTTCCGGCTG
GCTGGTTTATTGCTGATAAATCTGGAGCCGGTGAGCGTGGGTCTCGCGGTATCATTGCAGCACTGGGGCC
AGATGGTAAGCCCTCCCGTATCGTAGTTATCTACACGACGGGGAGTCAGGCAACTATGGATGAACGAAAT
AGACAGATCGCTGAGATAGGTGCCTCACTGATTAAGCATTGGTAACTGTCAGACCAAGTTTACTCATATA
TACTTTAGATTGATTTAAAACTTCATTTTTAATTTAAAAGGATCTAGGTGAAGATCCTTTTTGATAATCT
CATGACCAAAATCCCTTAACGTGAGTTTTCGTTCCACTGAGCGTCAGACCCCGTAGAAAAGATCAAAGGA
TCTTCTTGAGATCCTTTTTTTCTGCGCGTAATCTGCTGCTTGCAAACAAAAAAACCACCGCTACCAGCGG
TGGTTTGTTTGCCGGATCAAGAGCTACCAACTCTTTTTCCGAAGGTAACTGGCTTCAGCAGAGCGCAGAT
ACCAAATACTGTTCTTCTAGTGTAGCCGTAGTTAGGCCACCACTTCAAGAACTCTGTAGCACCGCCTACA
TACCTCGCTCTGCTAATCCTGTTACCAGTGGCTGCTGCCAGTGGCGATAAGTCGTGTCTTACCGGGTTGG
ACTCAAGACGATAGTTACCGGATAAGGCGCAGCGGTCGGGCTGAACGGGGGGTTCGTGCACACAGCCCAG
CTTGGAGCGAACGACCTACACCGAACTGAGATACCTACAGCGTGAGCTATGAGAAAGCGCCACGCTTCCC
GAAGGGAGAAAGGCGGACAGGTATCCGGTAAGCGGCAGGGTCGGAACAGGAGAGCGCACGAGGGAGCTTC
CAGGGGGAAACGCCTGGTATCTTTATAGTCCTGTCGGGTTTCGCCACCTCTGACTTGAGCGTCGATTTTT
GTGATGCTCGTCAGGGGGGCGGAGCCTATGGAAAAACGCCAGCAACGCGGCCTTTTTACGGTTCCTGGCC
TTTTGCTGGCCTTTTGCTCACATGTTCTTTCCTGCGTTATCCCCTGATTCTGTGGATAACCGTATTACCG
CCTTTGAGTGAGCTGATACCGCTCGCCGCAGCCGAACGACCGAGCGCAGCGAGTCAGTGAGCGAGGAAGC
GGAAG
Features (pLannotate 1.2.2; 17 found; start..end, strand, type, name):
      2..55      +  CDS            lacI (fragment): lac repressor; lacI; The lac repressor binds to the lac operator to inhibit transcription in E. coli. This inhibition can be relieved by adding lactose or isopropyl-β-D-thiogalactopyranoside (IPTG).
    388..443     -  polyA_signal   β-globin poly(A) signal: rabbit β-globin polyadenylation signal (Gil and Proudfoot, 1987)
    518..640     -  CDS            HBB: HBB_COLGU - Experimental evidence at transcript level: Swiss-Prot protein existence level 2. Involved in oxygen transport from the lung to the various peripheral tissues. From Colobus guereza (Mantled guereza) (Eastern black-and-white colobus monkey).
    644..1216    -  intron         β-globin intron: intron from rabbit β-globin gene
   1312..1343    -  misc_feature   MCS (fragment): pUC18/19 multiple cloning site
   1437..1475    -  promoter       minimal CMV promoter: human cytomegalovirus (CMV) immediate early promoter
   1493..1708    -  protein_bind   tetracycline response element (fragment): contains seven copies of the tetracycline operator tetO tetracycline repressor TetR
   1708..1753    +  promoter       TRE3GV promoter (fragment): 3rd-generation Tet-responsive promoter that can be activated by binding of Tet-On® 3G, optimized for retroviral and lentiviral vectors
   1829..1856    +  misc_feature   MCS (fragment): pBluescript multiple cloning site
   1861..2580    +  CDS            EGFP: the original enhanced GFP (Yang et al., 1996) mammalian codon-optimized
   2591..2613    +  misc_feature   MCS (fragment): pBluescript multiple cloning site
   2627..2761    -  polyA_signal   SV40 poly(A) signal: SV40 polyadenylation signal
   2784..2867    -  CDS            large T antigen (fragment): large T antigen from SV40 (simian virus 40)
   2861..3091    -  CDS            str (fragment): STR_KLEPN - Protein inferred from homology: Swiss-Prot protein existence level 3. The aminoglycoside phosphotransferases achieve inactivation of their antibiotic substrates by phosphorylation. From Klebsiella pneumoniae.
   3210..3314    +  promoter       AmpR promoter: bla
   3315..4175    +  CDS            AmpR: β-lactamase; bla; confers resistance to ampicillin, carbenicillin, and related antibiotics
   4346..4934    +  rep_origin     ori: high-copy-number ColE1/pMB1/pBR322/pUC origin of replication
