[The description below was written by a language model from this plasmid's Addgene catalogue record and pLannotate feature annotations shown in this document.]
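Description:
Salsa-BC187-P2H7 is a mammalian expression reporter plasmid built on the pCER206 backbone and is one member of a barcoded reporter set for PRESTO-Salsa, a highly multiplexed assay for screening bioactivity against GPCRs. It is propagated in E. coli as a high-copy plasmid through a ColE1/pUC-type origin and is selected with ampicillin via the β-lactamase gene and its native promoter. The sequenced record is about 5.1 kb. No mammalian selection marker is annotated. Short fragments matching lacI, SV40 large T antigen and an aminoglycoside phosphotransferase appear to be backbone remnants rather than functional genes.

The payload is a roughly 730 bp synthetic EGFP/BC187 insert, cloned between BsrGI and HindIII sites and driven by a Tet response element. The feature table shows a central block of tetO repeats flanked by minimal promoter elements pointing in opposite directions, which suggests a bidirectional Tet-responsive arrangement. On the forward strand, a TRE3G-type promoter fragment precedes the mammalian codon-optimized EGFP coding sequence, which is followed by an SV40 polyadenylation region. On the reverse strand, a minimal CMV promoter leads into a multiple-cloning-site fragment, a rabbit β-globin intron with β-globin exon sequence, and a β-globin poly(A) signal; no coding insert is annotated on this arm.

The barcode BC187 is not annotated separately. From the cloning sites, it presumably lies just downstream of EGFP within the transcribed region. When a tetracycline-controlled transactivator is present, the EGFP transcript would therefore carry a sequence tag unique to this plasmid, allowing pooled readout by sequencing. The record does not state which receptor this barcode is paired with.
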