Addgene plasmid #203028: Salsa-BC187-P2H7
Purpose: Expression of barcoded reporter plasmid for PRESTO-Salsa; EGFP/BC187
Depositing lab: Noah Palm. Depositing organization: Yale University. Publication: Highly multiplexed bioactivity screening reveals human and microbiota metabolome-GPCRome interactions. Chen H, Rosen CE, Gonzalez-Hernandez JA, Song D, Potempa J, Ring AM, Palm NW. Cell. 2023 Jul 6;186(14):3095-3110.e19. doi: 10.1016/j.cell.2023.05.024. Epub 2023 Jun 14. PubMed 37321219.
Backbone
  Vector backbone: pCER206
  Vector type: Mammalian Expression
Growth in bacteria
  Bacterial resistance: Ampicillin, 100 μg/mL
  Growth temperature: 37°C
  Growth strain: DH5alpha
  Copy number: High Copy
Gene/Insert
  Gene/Insert name: EGFP/BC187
  Species: Synthetic
  Insert size (bp): 730
  Promoter: Tet Response Element (TRE)
  Cloning method: Restriction Enzyme; 5′ cloning site BsrGI (not destroyed); 3′ cloning site HindIII (not destroyed)
  Sequencing primers: 5′ Custom primer (GAAGCGCGATCACATGG)
Terms and licenses: Academic/Nonprofit Terms; Industry Terms: Not Available to Industry
How to cite: Salsa-BC187-P2H7 was a gift from Noah Palm (Addgene plasmid # 203028 ; http://n2t.net/addgene:203028 ; RRID:Addgene_203028)
