>Addgene plasmid #203028 | Salsa-BC187-P2H7 | depositor partial sequence | sequence record 393901 | BC187
ATGCGGCGCC
